Addgene plasmid #89374: E1b-GFP-Tol2-Gateway mmu SE-Irf2bpl E
Purpose: Vector for reporter assay of one mouse super-enhancer region
Depositing lab: Alena Shkumatava. Depositing organization: Institut Curie. Publication: Comparative analyses of super-enhancers reveal conserved elements in vertebrate genomes. Perez-Rico YA, Boeva V, Mallory AC, Bitetti A, Majello S, Barillot E, Shkumatava A. Genome Res. 2017 Feb;27(2):259-268. doi: 10.1101/gr.203679.115. Epub 2016 Dec 13. PubMed 27965291.
Backbone
  Vector backbone: E1b-GFP-Tol2-Gateway
  Backbone manufacturer: Nadav Ahituv lab
  Total vector size (bp): 10786
  Modifications to backbone: Insertion of super-enhancer region
Growth in bacteria
  Bacterial resistance: Chloramphenicol and Ampicillin, 25 & 100 μg/mL
  Growth temperature: 37°C
  Growth strain: ccdB Survival
  Copy number: High Copy
Gene/Insert
  Gene/Insert name: Irf2bpl (alt name: super-enhancer Irf2bpl)
  Species: M. musculus (mouse)
  Insert size (bp): 1459
  Entrez Gene: Irf2bpl (a.k.a. 6430527G18Rik, Eap1)
  Cloning method: Gibson Cloning
  Sequencing primers: 5′ CCGTGTAGGGATTACCATAGTCTG; 3′ CTGGGGTTGCTACTATGTTACAGG
Terms and licenses: Academic/Nonprofit Terms; Industry Terms: Not Available to Industry
How to cite: E1b-GFP-Tol2-Gateway mmu SE-Irf2bpl E was a gift from Alena Shkumatava (Addgene plasmid # 89374 ; http://n2t.net/addgene:89374 ; RRID:Addgene_89374)
