[The description below was written by a language model from this plasmid's Addgene catalogue record and pLannotate feature annotations shown in this document.]
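Description:
E1b-GFP-Tol2-Gateway mmu SE-Irf2bpl E is an enhancer-reporter plasmid built on the E1b-GFP-Tol2-Gateway backbone, made to test the regulatory activity of one region ("E") of the mouse super-enhancer associated with Irf2bpl. The roughly 10.8 kb plasmid sits on a pBluescript-type scaffold. It carries a high-copy ColE1/pUC origin, an f1 origin, ampicillin resistance, remnants of the lac/lacZα region, and flanking T3 and T7 promoters.

The reporter unit consists of a minimal TATA-box promoter (annotated as a minP fragment, corresponding to the E1b minimal promoter in the backbone name). This is followed by a rabbit β-globin intron, EGFP and an SV40 polyadenylation signal. Because the minimal promoter has low basal activity, GFP expression depends on enhancer activity supplied by the test fragment. The 1,459 bp mouse fragment was inserted by Gibson cloning rather than by Gateway recombination. Accordingly, the Gateway destination cassette remains intact: attR1, chloramphenicol resistance, ccdB with a ccdA fragment, and attR2. This explains the dual chloramphenicol and ampicillin selection and the need for a ccdB-tolerant bacterial strain.

The super-enhancer insert is not annotated in the feature table. The unannotated stretch between attR2 and the minimal promoter is about the right size to hold it, but the record does not confirm that position. The Tol2 transposon arms implied by the backbone name are also not annotated. In such vectors these arms allow transposase-mediated genomic integration of the reporter, typically in zebrafish embryos, although the record does not state the assay organism. The stated purpose is a reporter assay of a single mouse super-enhancer region, in a study comparing super-enhancers across vertebrate genomes.
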