Features (pLannotate 1.2.2; 25 found; start..end, strand, type, name):
      1..125     +  protein_bind   attR1: mutant version of attR; recombination site for the Gateway® LR reaction LR Clonase™
    150..180     +  promoter       lac UV5 promoter: E. coli lac promoter with an "up" mutation
    204..233     +  promoter       cat promoter (fragment): promoter of the E. coli cat gene encoding chloramphenicol acetyltransferase
    234..893     +  CDS            CmR: chloramphenicol acetyltransferase; cat; confers resistance to chloramphenicol
   1072..1230    +  CDS            ccdA (fragment): CCDA_ECO57 - Also known as H, letA. Experimental evidence at protein level: Swiss-Prot protein existence level 1. Antitoxin component of a type II toxin-antitoxin (TA) system which inhibits the post-segregational killing (PSK) of plasmid-free cells, also referred to as a plasmid addiction system. Binds to and blocks the activity of CcdB; will also remove bound CcdB protein from the CcdB-GyrA complex by forming a CcdA-CcdB complex, a process termed rejuvenation. Functions as a transcriptional corepressor for the ccdAB operon, repression also requires CcdB (By similarity). From Escherichia coli
   1235..1537    +  CDS            ccdB: CCDB_ECOLI - Also known as G, letB, letD. Experimental evidence at protein level: Swiss-Prot protein existence level 1. Toxic component of a type II toxin-antitoxin (TA) system, functioning in plasmid maintainence. Responsible for the post- segregational killing (PSK) of plasmid-free cells, also referred to as a plasmid addiction system. Half-life of over 2 hours. Cell killing by CcdB is accompanied by filamentation, defects in chromosome and plasmid segregation, defects in cell division, formation of anucleate cells, decreased DNA synthesis and plasmid loss. Interferes with the activity of DN
   1581..1705    -  protein_bind   attR2: mutant version of attR; recombination site for the Gateway® LR reaction LR Clonase™
   3190..3207    +  promoter       minP (fragment): minimal TATA-box promoter with low basal activity
   3276..3848    +  intron         β-globin intron: intron from rabbit β-globin gene
   3928..4647    +  CDS            EGFP: the original enhanced GFP (Yang et al., 1996) mammalian codon-optimized
   4648..4672    -  misc_feature   MCS (fragment): pBluescript multiple cloning site
   4692..4826    -  polyA_signal   SV40 poly(A) signal: SV40 polyadenylation signal
   4849..4932    -  CDS            large T antigen (fragment): large T antigen from SV40 (simian virus 40)
   5496..5536    -  misc_feature   MCS (fragment): pBluescript multiple cloning site
   5549..5567    -  promoter       T3 promoter: promoter for bacteriophage T3 RNA polymerase
   5610..5632    -  protein_bind   lac operator (fragment): The lac repressor binds to the lac operator to inhibit transcription in E. coli. This inhibition can be relieved by adding lactose or isopropyl-β-D-thiogalactopyranoside (IPTG). lac repressor encoded by lacI
   5636..5666    -  promoter       lac promoter: promoter for the E. coli lac operon
   5681..5702    -  protein_bind   CAP binding site: CAP binding activates transcription in the presence of cAMP. E. coli catabolite activator protein
   5715..5807    -  CDS            lacI (fragment): lac repressor; lacI; The lac repressor binds to the lac operator to inhibit transcription in E. coli. This inhibition can be relieved by adding lactose or isopropyl-β-D-thiogalactopyranoside (IPTG).
   5990..6578    -  rep_origin     ori: high-copy-number ColE1/pMB1/pBR322/pUC origin of replication
   6749..7609    -  CDS            AmpR: β-lactamase; bla; confers resistance to ampicillin, carbenicillin, and related antibiotics
   7610..7714    -  promoter       AmpR promoter: bla
   7767..8195    -  rep_origin     f1 ori (sequence partly withheld): f1 bacteriophage origin of replication; arrow indicates direction of (+) strand synthesis
   8200..8355    -  CDS            lacZα (fragment): LacZα fragment of β-galactosidase; lacZ fragment
   8363..8381    +  promoter       T7 promoter: promoter for bacteriophage T7 RNA polymerase
>Addgene plasmid #89374 | E1b-GFP-Tol2-Gateway mmu SE-Irf2bpl E | addgene full sequence | sequence record 175426 | Addgene NGS Result
ACAAGTTTGTACAAAAAAGCTGAACGAGAAACGTAAAATGATATAAATATCAATATATTAAATTAGATTT
TGCATAAAAAACAGACTACATAATACTGTAAAACACAACATATCCAGTCACTATGGCGGCCGCATTAGGC
ACCCCAGGCTTTACACTTTATGCTTCCGGCTCGTATAATGTGTGGATTTTGAGTTAGGATCCGTCGAGAT
TTTCAGGAGCTAAGGAAGCTAAAATGGAGAAAAAAATCACTGGATATACCACCGTTGATATATCCCAATG
GCATCGTAAAGAACATTTTGAGGCATTTCAGTCAGTTGCTCAATGTACCTATAACCAGACCGTTCAGCTG
GATATTACGGCCTTTTTAAAGACCGTAAAGAAAAATAAGCACAAGTTTTATCCGGCCTTTATTCACATTC
TTGCCCGCCTGATGAATGCTCATCCGGAATTCCGTATGGCAATGAAAGACGGTGAGCTGGTGATATGGGA
TAGTGTTCACCCTTGTTACACCGTTTTCCATGAGCAAACTGAAACGTTTTCATCGCTCTGGAGTGAATAC
CACGACGATTTCCGGCAGTTTCTACACATATATTCGCAAGATGTGGCGTGTTACGGTGAAAACCTGGCCT
ATTTCCCTAAAGGGTTTATTGAGAATATGTTTTTCGTCTCAGCCAATCCCTGGGTGAGTTTCACCAGTTT
TGATTTAAACGTGGCCAATATGGACAACTTCTTCGCCCCCGTTTTCACCATGGGCAAATATTATACGCAA
GGCGACAAGGTGCTGATGCCGCTGGCGATTCAGGTTCATCATGCCGTTTGTGATGGCTTCCATGTCGGCA
GAATGCTTAATGAATTACAACAGTACTGCGATGAGTGGCAGGGCGGGGCGTAAACGCGTGGATCCGGCTT
ACTAAAAGCCAGATAACAGTATGCGTATTTGCGCGCTGATTTTTGCGGTATAAGAATATATACTGATATG
TATACCCGAAGTATGTCAAAAAGAGGTATGCTATGAAGCAGCGTATTACAGTGACAGTTGACAGCGACAG
CTATCAGTTGCTCAAGGCATATATGATGTCAATATCTCCGGTCTGGTAAGCACAACCATGCAGAATGAAG
CCCGTCGTCTGCGTGCCGAACGCTGGAAAGCGGAAAATCAGGAAGGGATGGCTGAGGTCGCCCGGTTTAT
TGAAATGAACGGCTCTTTTGCTGACGAGAACAGGGGCTGGTGAAATGCAGTTTAAGGTTTACACCTATAA
AAGAGAGAGCCGTTATCGTCTGTTTGTGGATGTACAGAGTGATATTATTGACACGCCCGGGCGACGGATG
GTGATCCCCCTGGCCAGTGCACGTCTGCTGTCAGATAAAGTCTCCCGTGAACTTTACCCGGTGGTGCATA
TCGGGGATGAAAGCTGGCGCATGATGACCACCGATATGGCCAGTGTGCCGGTCTCCGTTATCGGGGAAGA
AGTGGCTGATCTCAGCCACCGCGAAAATGACATCAAAAACGCCATTAACCTGATGTTCTGGGGAATATAA
ATGTCAGGCTCCCTTATACACAGCCAGTCTGCAGGTCGACCATAGTGACTGGATATGTTGTGTTTTACAG
TATTATGTAGTCTGTTTTTTATGCAAAATCTAATTTAATATATTGATATTTATATCATTTTACGTTTCTC
GTTCAGCTTTCTTGTACAAAGTGGTGATATCAAGATCTCCGTGTAGGGATTACCATAGTCTGCCACCACA
TTTGGTTTATATGGAGCTGGAGCGCTAACCCAGGGTTCTGTGCCTGCTAGGTGTTCTACCAACTGAGCCA
AATCCCTAGCCCTGATGGGAGGAATGGACGTGTCTGCCTGGAGATCAGATTAGAGGACATGGTGACAACC
AACACCTCTAGCACTGTCCCAATCATACACGGTCCTCCAGCATTTCTGGGAATGGTGGGGAATGTAGCCA
GGCCTCCTCCTGAACTTGACAGATGTCAGAGGTGGGGTCAAGGGCTGACCTCAGCAGGTGGTAGGTACAG
TCAGGAAGGAAGCAGAGGACCAGCAGCTCGCCCTGGGATCCTGGGTGGCCTCCTCTATCTACTATGTTGA
TAGGATGAGTGTACAACTGACAACCCCGTGAGCTGGCAGCAAGTGCCGCTGGAGGAGCCTGCAGAGGAGA
GCCTGTTGAGGACTCAACAGGGAGGACAGAGGAAGTGGTGCTGAGGCCTGGAGCCAGGAGACTTTTTAGA
GTCCCAGCCAGCAGGGCCCGCCCAGGCCTGTTCTGGCCTCTGGTTTCCAGCCAGTGGGTAATTCAGAAAC
TCCTCCAGATTGCTGCTGGGGCCTGCTTGCCTTGTTCCTCCTTGCTCAAGCTTTGGCAGCCACCTCGGAT
CTACCTTCCAGATGTGTGCCCCTGTATTCATAGCTGGTCCAAAGTCAGTCAGTACCGGGAACCTGAACTG
GGAGTTGGGGGGACAAGCCTGGAAAGGATCCAGGTTCCATAGAAGAGAGGGAGAGGGGCCCCACCCTCTG
GGTGCTGGGATGAAAACAGTGGAGACAGGCTCCAGACCTGTCTTCAGTCCAGCCTGGAGCCTGGAAGGAT
CTCAGAAGCCAGACAGCAGAAAGTCCGCCCTCCTGGCAAGGGCTAGCCAGACAGCAGCCAGGTCCTCAGG
CAGCTCCACCCAATCTTCAACACCCACCTTCTGTCCAGAAGGCTGGGAACCTGGCCTTAGTCTCCTCCCC
TCCCTCAGCACCTCTCAAGGTGGGCTGTTGATCCCCACCCTGTTCAAATGCAAATTTTCTCAGAGCCCAG
AAGGAATTGATACTCTGAGGTTCTTAGTCCTCACACTTGTGAAGAGGTTTGGGGCCCACCTGAGTTGGGG
CATGAGGGACACACCAGGGCTAGATTTGGGGGAGACAATCAGGGAAACAGGCCCAGAAATGTTACATAGG
GTCAACAGCTAAATAGGTAACTACCCCAGGCAAGACTTCCTCAGCCATCTCTCCTGAGCTCTCCAGGAAA
AGGCAGATTCCAGCTTTGGCACTTAATAATCACGGGATGTTGGACAAGCTGTAGCTTTCGCACTGAAAGG
AGGAAGGACTGAAACAAGGGTCACCGCGTCCTGCCTGGCTCCCCAGACCCGGCCTTCTTCCATCACAGCC
ATTCCTGTAACATAGTAGCAACCCCAGATCTCTCGACTCTAGAGGGTATATAATGGATCCCATCGCGTCT
CAGCCTCACTTTGAGCTCCTCCACACGAATTTCGACCGATCCTGAGAACTTCAGGGTGAGTTTGGGGACC
CTTGATTGTTCTTTCTTTTTCGCTATTGTAAAATTCATGTTATATGGAGGGGGCAAAGTTTTCAGGGTGT
TGTTTAGAATGGGAAGATGTCCCTTGTATCACCATGGACCCTCATGATAATTTTGTTTCTTTCACTTTCT
ACTCTGTTGACAACCATTGTCTCCTCTTATTTTCTTTTCATTTTCTGTAACTTTTTCGTTAAACTTTAGC
TTGCATTTGTAACGAATTTTTAAATTCACTTTTGTTTATTTGTCAGATTGTAAGTACTTTCTCTAATCAC
TTTTTTTTCAAGGCAATCAGGGTATATTATATTGTACTTCAGCACAGTTTTAGAGAACAATTGTTATAAT
TAAATGATAAGGTAGAATATTTCTGCATATAAATTCTGGCTGGCGTGGAAATATTCTTATTGGTAGAAAC
AACTACACCCTGGTCATCATCCTGCCTTTCTCTTTATGGTTACAATGATATACACTGTTTGAGATGAGGA
TAAAATACTCTGAGTCCAAACCGGGCCCCTCTGCTAACCATGTTCATGCCTTCTTCTCTTTCCTACAGCT
CCTGGGCAACGTGCTGGTTGTTGTGCTGTCTCATCATTTTGGCAAAGAATTCCTCGACGGATCCACCGGT
CGCCACCATGGTGAGCAAGGGCGAGGAGCTGTTCACCGGGGTGGTGCCCATCCTGGTCGAGCTGGACGGC
GACGTAAACGGCCACAAGTTCAGCGTGTCCGGCGAGGGCGAGGGCGATGCCACCTACGGCAAGCTGACCC
TGAAGTTCATCTGCACCACCGGCAAGCTGCCCGTGCCCTGGCCCACCCTCGTGACCACCCTGACCTACGG
CGTGCAGTGCTTCAGCCGCTACCCCGACCACATGAAGCAGCACGACTTCTTCAAGTCCGCCATGCCCGAA
GGCTACGTCCAGGAGCGCACCATCTTCTTCAAGGACGACGGCAACTACAAGACCCGCGCCGAGGTGAAGT
TCGAGGGCGACACCCTGGTGAACCGCATCGAGCTGAAGGGCATCGACTTCAAGGAGGACGGCAACATCCT
GGGGCACAAGCTGGAGTACAACTACAACAGCCACAACGTCTATATCATGGCCGACAAGCAGAAGAACGGC
ATCAAGGTGAACTTCAAGATCCGCCACAACATCGAGGACGGCAGCGTGCAGCTCGCCGACCACTACCAGC
AGAACACCCCCATCGGCGACGGCCCCGTGCTGCTGCCCGACAACCACTACCTGAGCACCCAGTCCGCCCT
GAGCAAAGACCCCAACGAGAAGCGCGATCACATGGTCCTGCTGGAGTTCGTGACCGCCGCCGGGATCACT
CTCGGCATGGACGAGCTGTACAAGTAAAGCGGCCGCCACCGCGGTGGAGCTCGAATTAATTCATCGATGA
TGATCCAGACATGATAAGATACATTGATGAGTTTGGACAAACCACAACTAGAATGCAGTGAAAAAAATGC
TTTATTTGTGAAATTTGTGATGCTATTGCTTTATTTGTAACCATTATAAGCTGCAATAAACAAGTTAACA
ACAACAATTGCATTCATTTTATGTTTCAGGTTCAGGGGGAGGTGTGGGAGGTTTTTTAAAGCAAGTAAAA
CCTCTACAAATGTGGTATGGCTGATTATGATCCTCTAGATCAGATCCGAAGATACGGCCACGGGTGCTCT
TGATCCTGTGGCTGATTTTGGACTGTGCTGCTCGCAGCTGCTGATGAATCACATACTTCCTCCATTTTCT
TCCACTGATTGACTGTTATAATTTCCCTAATTTCCAGGTCAAGGTGCTGTGCATTGTGGTAATAGATGTG
ACATGACGTCACTTCCAAAGGACCAATGAACATGTCTGACCAATTTCATATAATGTGAAAACGATTTTCA
TAGGCAGAATAAATAACATTTAAATTAAACTGGGCATCAGCGCAATTCAATTGGTTTGGTAATAGCAAGG
GAAAATAGAATGAAGTGATCTCCAAAAAATAAGTACTTTTTGACTGTAAATAAAATTGTAAGGAGTAAAA
AGTACTTTTTTTTCTAAAAAAATGTAATTAAGTAAAAGTAAAAGTATTGATTTTTAATTGTACTCAAGTA
AAGTAAAAATCCCCAAAAATAATACTTAAGTACAGTAATCAAGTAAAATTACTCAAGTACTTTACACCTC
TGGTTCTTGACCCCCTACCTTCAGCAAGCCCAGCAGATCCACTAGTTCTAGAGCGGCCGCCACCGCGGTG
GAGCTCCAGCTTTTGTTCCCTTTAGTGAGGGTTAATTGCGCGCTTGGCGTAATCATGGTCATAGCTGTTT
CCTGTGTGAAATTGTTATCCGCTCACAATTCCACACAACATACGAGCCGGAAGCATAAAGTGTAAAGCCT
GGGGTGCCTAATGAGTGAGCTAACTCACATTAATTGCGTTGCGCTCACTGCCCGCTTTCCAGTCGGGAAA
CCTGTCGTGCCAGCTGCATTAATGAATCGGCCAACGCGCGGGGAGAGGCGGTTTGCGTATTGGGCGCTCT
TCCGCTTCCTCGCTCACTGACTCGCTGCGCTCGGTCGTTCGGCTGCGGCGAGCGGTATCAGCTCACTCAA
AGGCGGTAATACGGTTATCCACAGAATCAGGGGATAACGCAGGAAAGAACATGTGAGCAAAAGGCCAGCA
AAAGGCCAGGAACCGTAAAAAGGCCGCGTTGCTGGCGTTTTTCCATAGGCTCCGCCCCCCTGACGAGCAT
CACAAAAATCGACGCTCAAGTCAGAGGTGGCGAAACCCGACAGGACTATAAAGATACCAGGCGTTTCCCC
CTGGAAGCTCCCTCGTGCGCTCTCCTGTTCCGACCCTGCCGCTTACCGGATACCTGTCCGCCTTTCTCCC
TTCGGGAAGCGTGGCGCTTTCTCATAGCTCACGCTGTAGGTATCTCAGTTCGGTGTAGGTCGTTCGCTCC
AAGCTGGGCTGTGTGCACGAACCCCCCGTTCAGCCCGACCGCTGCGCCTTATCCGGTAACTATCGTCTTG
AGTCCAACCCGGTAAGACACGACTTATCGCCACTGGCAGCAGCCACTGGTAACAGGATTAGCAGAGCGAG
GTATGTAGGCGGTGCTACAGAGTTCTTGAAGTGGTGGCCTAACTACGGCTACACTAGAAGAACAGTATTT
GGTATCTGCGCTCTGCTGAAGCCAGTTACCTTCGGAAAAAGAGTTGGTAGCTCTTGATCCGGCAAACAAA
CCACCGCTGGTAGCGGTGGTTTTTTTGTTTGCAAGCAGCAGATTACGCGCAGAAAAAAAGGATCTCAAGA
AGATCCTTTGATCTTTTCTACGGGGTCTGACGCTCAGTGGAACGAAAACTCACGTTAAGGGATTTTGGTC
ATGAGATTATCAAAAAGGATCTTCACCTAGATCCTTTTAAATTAAAAATGAAGTTTTAAATCAATCTAAA
GTATATATGAGTAAACTTGGTCTGACAGTTACCAATGCTTAATCAGTGAGGCACCTATCTCAGCGATCTG
TCTATTTCGTTCATCCATAGTTGCCTGACTCCCCGTCGTGTAGATAACTACGATACGGGAGGGCTTACCA
TCTGGCCCCAGTGCTGCAATGATACCGCGAGACCCACGCTCACCGGCTCCAGATTTATCAGCAATAAACC
AGCCAGCCGGAAGGGCCGAGCGCAGAAGTGGTCCTGCAACTTTATCCGCCTCCATCCAGTCTATTAATTG
TTGCCGGGAAGCTAGAGTAAGTAGTTCGCCAGTTAATAGTTTGCGCAACGTTGTTGCCATTGCTACAGGC
ATCGTGGTGTCACGCTCGTCGTTTGGTATGGCTTCATTCAGCTCCGGTTCCCAACGATCAAGGCGAGTTA
CATGATCCCCCATGTTGTGCAAAAAAGCGGTTAGCTCCTTCGGTCCTCCGATCGTTGTCAGAAGTAAGTT
GGCCGCAGTGTTATCACTCATGGTTATGGCAGCACTGCATAATTCTCTTACTGTCATGCCATCCGTAAGA
TGCTTTTCTGTGACTGGTGAGTACTCAACCAAGTCATTCTGAGAATAGTGTATGCGGCGACCGAGTTGCT
CTTGCCCGGCGTCAATACGGGATAATACCGCGCCACATAGCAGAACTTTAAAAGTGCTCATCATTGGAAA
ACGTTCTTCGGGGCGAAAACTCTCAAGGATCTTACCGCTGTTGAGATCCAGTTCGATGTAACCCACTCGT
GCACCCAACTGATCTTCAGCATCTTTTACTTTCACCAGCGTTTCTGGGTGAGCAAAAACAGGAAGGCAAA
ATGCCGCAAAAAAGGGAATAAGGGCGACACGGAAATGTTGAATACTCATACTCTTCCTTTTTCAATATTA
TTGAAGCATTTATCAGGGTTATTGTCTCATGAGCGGATACATATTTGAATGTATTTAGAAAAATAAACAA
ATAGGGGTTCCGCGCACATTTCCCCGAAAAGTGCCACCTAAATTGTAAGCGTTAATATTTTGTTAAAATT
CGCGTTAAATTTTTGTTAAATCAGCTCATTTTTTAACCAATAGGCCGAAATCGGCAAAATCCCTTATAAA
TCAAAAGAATAGACCGAGATAGGGT
[37 nt withheld, positions 7866-7902]
AAAGAACGTGGACTCCAACGTCAAAGG
[49 nt withheld, positions 7930-7978]
T
[91 nt withheld, positions 7980-8070]
G
[124 nt withheld, positions 8072-8195]
CCCATTCGCCATTCAGGCTGCGCAACTGTTGGGAAGGGCGATCGGTGCGGGCCTCTTCGCTATTACGCCA
GCTGGCGAAAGGGGGATGTGCTGCAAGGCGATTAAGTTGGGTAACGCCAGGGTTTTCCCAGTCACGACGT
TGTAAAACGACGGCCAGTGAGCGCGCGTAATACGACTCACTATAGGGCGAATTGGGTACCAAATAGTAGG
AATTACCCACCTGTACAAGTGCTGAAAACTTGGATGAATAAGCCCGTTTGCCATTTTCTACTGCTATTTT
AAATCTTTTCTGTATTTGTCTGCATTTGTCTTTACCCTTGAATAAATGTTTTAGTTGTTTTTTTTCAATT
ATGACTGTGTTTAACAGACATTATTACAATAATATGTAATAGTAGTACACACTATTATTATGTAATAGTA
CTTGTTGACTGTATTTGAGAACTGGACCGAGTGAGTGTTACGTCACCCATTCAAAATGACTTACTTCTGG
CTCCAACAAAATGAAGTTAATTCAGTTGCCATTTTTCACTGTATGGACATCGCCGTGTTGGAGCTAGACG
TTGCCAATAAGCAAGAAAGAGCCGAGATGCGTCGAGTCTGAGTCACCGTTCCTATGGCAACCCCTCTAAC
CAATCAGAAGTAAGCTTGTTGGAAGTCCACAGCCTACCACTTGAAAGCGGGCTGCACAAAATCTGTCAAA
CGTTTTGAACGTTGGATGTGAGAGCACATACTTTTATTAAGGCATCTGGTTGGTCAGTTTATAATATCAA
CAACTTGGGCTACAGAAAAGAAAAGTTATTACAGAAATTATGATTAACAAGTACATGTTAAATAAAGATT
TTAATATGAATGCCACCACTGGAGCATTCATGCCATTTGGAGCTTCTTCCTGTTTGGATCACTAGAAGGA
GGAGGTCACTCATTACAGTTCTCATATACAGTCGTTGGTTGGTTGGTTGGTTGGTAGATTGATTGATTGA
TTGATTGATTGATTGATTGATTGATTGATTGATTGATTGATTGATTGATTGATTGATTGATTGGTAGTCA
AAATAAGAAATAATTTCCACAGATTCATTACAGAAATGATTAAATGCATACATAAAAAACTGGGGGGGGG
GGGGATACAACAACACACTTAAGTCACATTTGCCTACGTAAAGAAAAGTAAAGAAAATCAATAGCTATAT
TTTACATCTCCTTTTTTTGCTGTCTTTTAATTAGCCTTGTTTTGCTGTTATCTTGATTGAAACTGTAACT
TCTTCACCTGCTTCTTTTCTTTGTAGGTTTTGCCAGCCCAGAAACAGGCATGGCTGTGCAAGGCCAGAGC
ACCATGCACAATGCGCTGCATGTCTTCATGAACGGCTCAATGTCCTCAGTCCAGGGCTCAGCCAACGACC
CCATCTTCCTCCTTCACCATGCTTTCATTGACAGGTAACAAACACGTCATGACATTAGACTGCACAGTTT
TTGACAAAGTTCATACAATCTGTTGTTTATAGCTGCTACAATTAGTGAAGTTTGTGAATGTACTTGGATG
AGCAGCGAAAGATCAATTGAGATCAATTGTTAGAGTTTGGTTGCCCTGCAGAGCAAAGAACAAAAAATAA
TCTGGTGGCTTTACTGCGTGAGGTTATTATTGGTGGAATAGAAACACAAAACATAATTGCATTTATTTGT
TTAATTTTTTATCTTATCTTAACTTTCATCTTGCATATTTGTTTCTTACATCATTTCTAGCATCTTTGAG
CGCTGGCTAAGAACTCATCAGCCTCCCCGGTCCATCTACCCACGTACCAATGCACCAATTGGCCACAATG
ACGGCTACTACATGGTGCCATTCCTTCCTCTTTATAGGAATGGAGACTACCTCCTGTCCAACAATGCTCT
TGGATACGAGTACGCCTACCTGTTGGACCCAGGTCATTGCACAACACCAGAAATGCCCTCTGATCTGCAA
AAGACGTGAATATCTGTTCAGACACCCATATCCACTCTGTTCCACACAGGTCAGAGGTTTGTCCAGGAGT
TCTTGACAGAGGTGTAAAAAGTACTCAAAAATTTTACTCAAGTGAAAGTACAAGTACTTAGGGAAAATTT
TACTCAATTAAAAGTAAAAGTATCTGGCTAGAATCTTACTTGAGTAAAAGTAAAAAAGTACTCCATTAAA
ATTGTACTTGAGTATTAAGGAAGTAAAAGTAAAAGCAAGAAAGAAAACTAGAGATTCTTGTTTAAGCTTT
TAATCTCAAAAAACATTAAATGAAATGCATACAAGGTTTTATCCTGCTTTAGAACTGTTTGTATTTAATT
ATCAAACTATAAGACAGACAATCTAATGCCAGTACACGCTACTCAAAGTTGTAAAACCTCAGATTTAACT
TCAGTAGAAGCTGATTCTCAAAATTGTTAGTGTCAAGCCTAGCTCTTTTGGGGCTGAAAAGCAATCCTGC
AGTGCTGAAAAGCCTCTCACAGGCAGCCGATGCGGGAAGAGGTGTATTAGTCTTGATAGAGAGGCTGCAA
ATAGCAGGAAACGTGAGCAGAGACTCCCTGGTGTCTGAAACACAGGCCAGATGGGCCCTCGAGGATATC
