>Addgene plasmid #89374 | E1b-GFP-Tol2-Gateway mmu SE-Irf2bpl E | depositor partial sequence | sequence record 173140 | Super-enhancer region
CCGTGTAGGGATTACCATAGTCTGCCACCACATTTGGTTTATATGGAGCTGGAGCGCTAACCCAGGGTTC
TGTGCCTGCTAGGTGTTCTACCAACTGAGCCAAATCCCTAGCCCTGATGGGAGGAATGGACGTGTCTGCC
TGGAGATCAGATTAGAGGACATGGTGACAACCAACACCTCTAGCACTGTCCCAATCATACACGGTCCTCC
AGCATTTCTGGGAATGGTGGGGAATGTAGCCAGGCCTCCTCCTGAACTTGACAGATGTCAGAGGTGGGGT
CAAGGGCTGACCTCAGCAGGTGGTAGGTACAGTCAGGAAGGAAGCAGAGGACCAGCAGCTCGCCCTGGGA
TCCTGGGTGGCCTCCTCTATCTACTATGTTGATAGGATGAGTGTACAACTGACAACCCCGTGAGCTGGCA
GCAAGTGCCGCTGGAGGAGCCTGCAGAGGAGAGCCTGTTGAGGACTCAACAGGGAGGACAGAGGAAGTGG
TGCTGAGGCCTGGAGCCAGGAGACTTTTTAGAGTCCCAGCCAGCAGGGCCCGCCCAGGCCTGTTCTGGCC
TCTGGTTTCCAGCCAGTGGGTAATTCAGAAACTCCTCCAGATTGCTGCTGGGGCCTGCTTGCCTTGTTCC
TCCTTGCTCAAGCTTTGGCAGCCACCTCGGATCTACCTTCCAGATGTGTGCCCCTGTATTCATAGCTGGT
CCAAAGTCAGTCAGTACCGGGAACCTGAACTGGGAGTTGGGGGGACAAGCCTGGAAAGGATCCAGGTTCC
ATAGAAGAGAGGGAGAGGGGCCCCACCCTCTGGGTGCTGGGATGAAAACAGTGGAGACAGGCTCCAGACC
TGTCTTCAGTCCAGCCTGGAGCCTGGAAGGATCTCAGAAGCCAGACAGCAGAAAGTCCGCCCTCCTGGCA
AGGGCTAGCCAGACAGCAGCCAGGTCCTCAGGCAGCTCCACCCAATCTTCAACACCCACCTTCTGTCCAG
AAGGCTGGGAACCTGGCCTTAGTCTCCTCCCCTCCCTCAGCACCTCTCAAGGTGGGCTGTTGATCCCCAC
CCTGTTCAAATGCAAATTTTCTCAGAGCCCAGAAGGAATTGATACTCTGAGGTTCTTAGTCCTCACACTT
GTGAAGAGGTTTGGGGCCCACCTGAGTTGGGGCATGAGGGACACACCAGGGCTAGATTTGGGGGAGACAA
TCAGGGAAACAGGCCCAGAAATGTTACATAGGGTCAACAGCTAAATAGGTAACTACCCCAGGCAAGACTT
CCTCAGCCATCTCTCCTGAGCTCTCCAGGAAAAGGCAGATTCCAGCTTTGGCACTTAATAATCACGGGAT
GTTGGACAAGCTGTAGCTTTCGCACTGAAAGGAGGAAGGACTGAAACAAGGGTCACCGCGTCCTGCCTGG
CTCCCCAGACCCGGCCTTCTTCCATCACAGCCATTCCTGTAACATAGTAGCAACCCCAG
